>Addgene plasmid #124692 | EGFP-miSFIT-9-G | addgene full sequence | sequence record 243862 | Addgene NGS Result
TTTCCATAGGCTCCGCCCCCCTGACGAGCATCACAAAAATCGACGCTCAAGTCAGAGGTGGCGAAACCCG
ACAGGACTATAAAGATACCAGGCGTTTCCCCCTGGAAGCTCCCTCGTGCGCTCTCCTGTTCCGACCCTGC
CGCTTACCGGATACCTGTCCGCCTTTCTCCCTTCGGGAAGCGTGGCGCTTTCTCATAGCTCACGCTGTAG
GTATCTCAGTTCGGTGTAGGTCGTTCGCTCCAAGCTGGGCTGTGTGCACGAACCCCCCGTTCAGCCCGAC
CGCTGCGCCTTATCCGGTAACTATCGTCTTGAGTCCAACCCGGTAAGACACGACTTATCGCCACTGGCAG
CAGCCACTGGTAACAGGATTAGCAGAGCGAGGTATGTAGGCGGTGCTACAGAGTTCTTGAAGTGGTGGCC
TAACTACGGCTACACTAGAAGAACAGTATTTGGTATCTGCGCTCTGCTGAAGCCAGTTACCTTCGGAAAA
AGAGTTGGTAGCTCTTGATCCGGCAAACAAACCACCGCTGGTAGCGGTGGTTTTTTTGTTTGCAAGCAGC
AGATTACGCGCAGAAAAAAAGGATCTCAAGAAGATCCTTTGATCTTTTCTACGGGGTCTGACGCTCAGTG
GAACGAAAACTCACGTTAAGGGATTTTGGTCATGAGATTATCAAAAAGGATCTTCACCTAGATCCTTTTA
AATTAAAAATGAAGTTTTAAATCAATCTAAAGTATATATGAGTAAACTTGGTCTGACAGTTACCAATGCT
TAATCAGTGAGGCACCTATCTCAGCGATCTGTCTATTTCGTTCATCCATAGTTGCCTGACTCCCCGTCGT
GTAGATAACTACGATACGGGAGGGCTTACCATCTGGCCCCAGTGCTGCAATGATACCGCGAGACCCACGC
TCACCGGCTCCAGATTTATCAGCAATAAACCAGCCAGCCGGAAGGGCCGAGCGCAGAAGTGGTCCTGCAA
CTTTATCCGCCTCCATCCAGTCTATTAATTGTTGCCGGGAAGCTAGAGTAAGTAGTTCGCCAGTTAATAG
TTTGCGCAACGTTGTTGCCATTGCTACAGGCATCGTGGTGTCACGCTCGTCGTTTGGTATGGCTTCATTC
AGCTCCGGTTCCCAACGATCAAGGCGAGTTACATGATCCCCCATGTTGTGCAAAAAAGCGGTTAGCTCCT
TCGGTCCTCCGATCGTTGTCAGAAGTAAGTTGGCCGCAGTGTTATCACTCATGGTTATGGCAGCACTGCA
TAATTCTCTTACTGTCATGCCATCCGTAAGATGCTTTTCTGTGACTGGTGAGTACTCAACCAAGTCATTC
TGAGAATAGTGTATGCGGCGACCGAGTTGCTCTTGCCCGGCGTCAATACGGGATAATACCGCGCCACATA
GCAGAACTTTAAAAGTGCTCATCATTGGAAAACGTTCTTCGGGGCGAAAACTCTCAAGGATCTTACCGCT
GTTGAGATCCAGTTCGATGTAACCCACTCGTGCACCCAACTGATCTTCAGCATCTTTTACTTTCACCAGC
GTTTCTGGGTGAGCAAAAACAGGAAGGCAAAATGCCGCAAAAAAGGGAATAAGGGCGACACGGAAATGTT
GAATACTCATACTCTTCCTTTTTCAATATTATTGAAGCATTTATCAGGGTTATTGTCTCATGAGCGGATA
CATATTTGAATGTATTTAGAAAAATAAACAAATAGGGGTTCCGCGCACATTTCCCCGAAAAGTGCCACCT
AAATTGTAAGCGTTAATATTTTGTTAAAATTCGCGTTAAATTTTTGTTAAATCAGCTCATTTTTTAACCA
ATAGGCCGAAATCGGCAAAATCCCTTATAAATCAAAAGAATAGACCGAGATAGGGT
[37 nt withheld, positions 1877-1913]
AAAGAACGTGGACTCCAACGTCAAAGG
[49 nt withheld, positions 1941-1989]
T
[91 nt withheld, positions 1991-2081]
G
[124 nt withheld, positions 2083-2206]
CCCATTCGCCATTCAGGCTGCGCAACTGTTGGGAAGGGCGATCGGTGCGGGCCTCTTCGCTATTACGCCA
GCTGGCGAAAGGGGGATGTGCTGCAAGGCGATTAAGTTGGGTAACGCCAGGGTTTTCCCAGTCACGACGT
TGTAAAACGACGGCCAGTGAGCGCGCGTAATACGACTCACTATAGGGCGAATTGGGTACGTCCCTAGGCC
TCCAAAAAAGCCTCCTCACTACTTCTGGAATAGCTCAGAGGCCGAGGCGGCCTCGGCCTCTGCATAAATA
AAAAAAATTAGTCAGCCATGGGGCGGAGAATGGGCGGAACTGGGCGGAGTTAGGGGCGGGATGGGCGGAG
TTAGGGGCGGGATAGCTAGAGCCAGACATGATAAGATACATTGATGAGTTTGGACAAACCACAACTAGAA
TGCAGTGAAAAAAATGCTTTATTTGTGAAATTTGTGATGCTATTGCTTTATTTGTAACCATTATAAGCTG
CAATAAACAAGTTCCTCTCACTCTCTGATATTCATTTCTTTGCAAGTTATAAATACTGAATAATAAGATG
ACATGAACTACTACTGCTAGAGATTTTCCACACTGACTAAAAGGGTCTGAGGGATCTCTAGTTACCAGAG
TCACACAACAGACGGGCACACACTACTTGAAGCACTCAAGGCAAGCTTTATTGAGGCTTAAGCAGTGGGT
TCCCTAGTTAGCCAGAGAGCTCCCAGGCTCAGATCTGGTCTAACCAGAGAGACCCAGTACAAGCAAAAAG
CAGATCTTGTCTTCGTTGGGAGTGAATTAGCCCTTCCAGTCCCCCCTTTTCTTTTAAAAAGTGGCTAAGA
TCTACAGCTGCCTTGTAAGTCATTGGTCTTAAAGGTACCGAGCTCGAATTCCAGGCGGGGAGGCGGCCCA
AAGGGAGATCCGACTCGTCTGAGGGCGAAGGCGAAGACGCGGAAGAGGCCGCAGAGCCGGCAGCAGGCCG
CGGGAAGGAAGGTCCGCTGGATTGAGGGCCGAAGGGACGTAGCAGAAGGACGTCCCGCGCAGAATCCAGG
TGGCAACACAGGCGAGCAGCCATGGAAAGGACGTCAGCTTCCCCGACAACACCACGGAATTGTCAGTGCC
CAACAGCCGAGCCCCTGTCCAGCAGCGGGCAAGGCAGGCGGCGATGAGTTCCGCCGTGGCAATAGGGAGG
GGGAAAGCGAAAGTCCCGGAAAGGAGCTGACAGGTGGTGGCAATGCCCCAACCAGTGGGGGTTGCGTCAG
CAAACACAGTGCACACCACGCCACGTTGCCTGACAACGGGCCACAACTCCTCATAAAGAGACAGCAACCA
GGATTTATACAAGGAGGAGAAAATGAAAGCCATACGGGAAGCAATAGCATGATACAAAGGCATTAAAGCA
GCGTATCCACATAGCGTAAAAGGAGCAACATAGTTAAGAATACCAGTCAATCTTTCACAAATTTTGTAAT
CCAGAGGTTGATTGTCGACTCTAGACTCGACTCTAGAGGATCCCCCTGTTCCACCTCTTGAAGGCTATGT
AGGCCACAAGGCCCACAACCACAGCAGCCAGGATGGAGCAATAGACAGGGATGAGGTTGTCGGTGGTGCC
TCGGGTCACCACGGGCTGGGAGCTGCCCATCACTGTGGTCACCACACCTGCCACCGTGCTGGCTATGAGG
TCTTGTTCTGGAGGTGCCTCAGGCTCCTGGGTGCTGGGGGCTGTGCTGTCCGAGCCCTCTGGGGGTGTGG
ACCGTGTAATCCAACGGCCAGGGATCTCCTCGCACTCGGCGTCGGCCCAGCGTGTGCACTCGCGGAGCTG
GCGCTCGGTGTCCTCGCACACGGTGCAGGGCAGGCACGGGTCCACGTGGTTGGCCTCGTCGGAATACGTG
CCGTCGGGGCACTCCTCGCACACGGTGTTCTGCTTGTCCTGGCAGGAGAACACGAGGCCCGAGCCCGCCT
CGCACACGCGGCACGCCTCGCAGCGCCCAGTCGTCTCATCCTGGTAGTAGCCGTAGGCGCAGCGGCACAC
GGCGTCGTCGGCCTCCACGCACGGCGCCGACATGCTCTGGAGCCCCACGCACTCGGTGCACGGCTTGCAC
GGCTCGGTCGCGCTCACCACGTCGGAGAACGTCACGCTGTCCAGGCAGGGCTCACACACGGTCTGGTTGG
CTCCACAAGGCTGGGCCACACCCTCGCCCAGGTTGCAGGCTTTGCAGCACTCACCGCTGTGTGTGTACAG
GCCTGTGGGGCATGCCTCCTTGGCACCTCCAAGGGACACCCCCAGAAGCAGCAACAGCAGCAGGCGCGGC
CCGTCCATGGCGCGGCCGGTGGCACCTGCCCCCATCGCCCGCCTCCCGCGGCAGCGCTCGACTTCCAGCT
CGGTCCGCTTTGCGGACTGATGGGGCTGCGCTGCGCTGCGCTCCAGCGCCCCCCCTGCCCGCCGGAGCTG
GCCGCGGCCCGAATTCCTGCAGCCCGGGGGATCCCCCTGGGGAGAGAGGTCGGTGATTCGGTCAACGAGG
GAGCCGACTGCCGACGTGCGCTCCGGAGGCTTGCAGAATGCGGAACACCGCGCGGGCAGGAACAGGGCCC
ACACTACCGCCCCACACCCCGCCTCCCGCACCGCCCCTTCCCGGCCGCTGCTCTCGGCGCGCCCTGCTGA
GCAGCCGCTATTGGCCACAGCCCATCGCGGTCGGCGCGCTGCCATTGCTCCCTGGCGCTGTCCGTCTGCG
AGGGTACTAGTGAGACGTGCGGCTTCCGTTTGTCACGTCCGGCACGCCGCGAACCGCAAGGAACCTTCCC
GACTTAGGGGCGGAGCAGGAAGCGTCGCCGGGGGGCCCACAAGGGTAGCGGCGAAGATCCGGGTGACGCT
GCGAACGGACGTGAAGAATGTGCGAGACCCAGGGTCGGCGCCGCTGCGTTTCCCGGAACCACGCCCAGAG
CAGCCGCGTCCCTGCGCAAACCCAGGGCTGCCTTGGAAAAGGCGCAACCCCAACCCCGTGGAATTCGATA
TCAAGCTTCTCGAGGGTAGGCGTGTACGGTGGGAGGCCTATATAAGCAGAGCTCGTTTAGTGAACCGTCA
GATCGCCTGGAGACGCCATCCACGCTGTTTTGACCTCCATAGAAGACACCGGGACCGATCCAGCCTCCGC
GGAATTCACCATGGTGAGCAAGGGCGAGGAGCTGTTCACCGGGGTGGTGCCCATCCTGGTCGAGCTGGAC
GGCGACGTAAACGGCCACAAGTTCAGCGTGTCCGGCGAGGGCGAGGGCGATGCCACCTACGGCAAGCTGA
CCCTGAAGTTCATCTGCACCACCGGCAAGCTGCCCGTGCCCTGGCCCACCCTCGTGACCACCCTGACCTA
CGGCGTGCAGTGCTTCAGCCGCTACCCCGACCACATGAAGCAGCACGACTTCTTCAAGTCCGCCATGCCC
GAAGGCTACGTCCAGGAGCGCACCATCTTCTTCAAGGACGACGGCAACTACAAGACCCGCGCCGAGGTGA
AGTTCGAGGGCGACACCCTGGTGAACCGCATCGAGCTGAAGGGCATCGACTTCAAGGAGGACGGCAACAT
CCTGGGGCACAAGCTGGAGTACAACTACAACAGCCACAACGTCTATATCATGGCCGACAAGCAGAAGAAC
GGCATCAAGGTGAACTTCAAGATCCGCCACAACATCGAGGACGGCAGCGTGCAGCTCGCCGACCACTACC
AGCAGAACACCCCCATCGGCGACGGCCCCGTGCTGCTGCCCGACAACCACTACCTGAGCACCCAGTCCGC
CCTGAGCAAAGACCCCAACGAGAAGCGCGATCACATGGTCCTGCTGGAGTTCGTGACCGCCGCCGGGATC
ACTCTCGGCATGGACGAGCTGTACAAGTAAAGCGGCCGCGTCGAGAGATGGGGGAGGCTAACTGAGCTAG
CCTACCTGCGCTGTAAGCACTTTGACCGGTACTAGCTTAGTCATGCACCGGGCTGCAGGAATTCGATGAC
AGGCGCAGCTTCCGAGGGATTTGAGATCCAGACATGATAAGATACATTGATGAGTTTGGACAAACCAAAA
CTAGAATGCAGTGAAAAAAATGCCTTATTTGTGAAATTTGTGATGCTATTGCCTTATTTGTAACCATTAT
AAGCTGCAATAAACAAGTTAACAACAACAATTGCATTCATTTTATGTTTCAGGTTCAGGGGGAGGTGTGG
GAGGTTTTTTAAAGCAAGTAAAACCTCTACAAATGTGGTATGGCTGATTATGATCAGATCTCTCGAGGCT
AGTCTCGTGATCGATAAAATTTTGAATTTTTGTAATTTGTTTTTGTAATTCTTTAGTTTGTATGTCTGTT
GCTATTATGTCTACTATTCTTTCCCCTGCACTGTACCCCCCAATCCCCCCTTTTCTTTTAAAAGTTAACC
GATACCGTCGAGATCCGTTCACTAATCGAATGGATCTGTCTCTGTCTCTCTCTCCACCTTCTTCTTCTAT
TCCTTCGGGCCTGTCGGGTCCCCTCGGGGTTGGGAGGTGGGTCTGAAACGATAATGGTGAATATCCCTGC
CTAACTCTATTCACTATAGAAAGTACAGCAAAAACTATTCTTAAACCTACCAAGCCTCCTACTATCATTA
TGAATAATTTTATATACCACAGCCAATTTGTTATGTTAAACCAATTCCACAAACTTGCCCATTTATCTAA
TTCCAATAATTCTTGTTCATTCTTTTCTTGCTGGTTTTGCGATTCTTCAATTAAGGAGTGTATTAAGCTT
GTGTAATTGTTAATTTCTCTGTCCCACTCCATCCAGGTCGTGTGATTCCAAATCTGTTCCAGAGATTTAT
TACTCCAACTAGCATTCCAAGGCACAGCAGTGGTGCAAATGAGTTTTCCAGAGCAACCCCAAATCCCCAG
GAGCTGTTGATCCTTTAGGTATCTTTCCACAGCCAGGATTCTTGCCTGGAGCTGCTTGATGCCCCAGACT
GTGAGTTGCAACAGATGCTGTTGCGCCTCAATAGCCCTCAGCAAATTGTTCTGCTGCTGCACTATACCAG
ACAATAATTGTCTGGCCTGTACCGTCAGCGTCATTGACGCTGCGCCCATAGTGCTTCCTGCTGCTCCCAA
GAACCCAAGGAACAAAGCTCCTATTCCCACTGCTCTTTTTTCTCTCTGCACCACTCTTCTCTTTGCCTTG
GTGGGTGCTACTCCTAATGGTTCAATTTTTACTACTTTATATTTATATAATTCACTTCTCCAATTGTCCC
TCATATCTCCTCCTCCAGGTCTGAAGATCAGCGGCCGCTTGCTGTGCGGTGGTCTTACTTTTGTTTTGCT
CTTCCTCTATCTTGTCTAAAGCTTCCTTGGTGTCTTTTATCTCTATCCTTTGATGCACACAATAGAGGGT
TGCTACTGTATTATATAATGATCTAAGTTCTTCTGATCCTGTCTGAAGGGATGGTTGTAGCTGTCCCAGT
ATTTGTCTACAGCCTTCTGATGTTTCTAACAGGCCAGGATTAACTGCGAATCGTTCTAGCTCCCTGCTTG
CCCATACTATATGTTTTAATTTATATTTTTTCTTTCCCCCTGGCCTTAACCGAATTTTTTCCCATCGCGA
TCTAATTCTCCCCCGCTTAATACTGACGCTCTCGCACCCATCTCTCTCCTTCTAGCCTCCGCTAGTCAAA
ATTTTTGGCGTACTCACCAGTCGCCGCCCCTCGCCTCTTGCCGTGCGCGCTTCAGCAAGCCGAGTCCTGC
GTCGAGAGAGCTCCTCTGGTTTCCCTTTCGCTTTCAAGTCCCTGTTCGGGCGCCACTGCTAGAGATTTTC
CACACTGACTAAAAGGGTCTGAGGGATCTCTAGTTACCAGAGTCACACAACAGACGGGCACACACTACTT
GAAGCACTCAAGGCAAGCTTTATTGAGGCTTAAGCAGTGGGTTCCCTAGTTAGCCAGAGAGCTCCCAGGC
TCAGATCTGGTCTAACCAGAGAGACCCCGGTTCACTAAACGAGCTCTGCTTATATAGACCTCCCACCGTA
CACGCCTACCGCCCATTTGCGTCAATGGGGCGGAGTTGTTACGACATTTTGGAAAGTCCCGTTGATTTTG
GTGCCAAAACAAACTCCCATTGACGTCAATGGGGTGGAGACTTGGAAATCCCCGTGAGTCAAACCGCTAT
CCACGCCCATTGATGTACTGCCAAAACCGCATCACCATGGTAATAGCGATGACTAATACGTAGATGTACT
GCCAAGTAGGAAAGTCCCATAAGGTCATGTACTGGGCATAATGCCAGGCGGGCCATTTACCGTCATTGAC
GTCAATAGGGGGCGTACTTGGCATATGATACACTTGATGTACTGCCAAGTGGGCAGTTTACCGTAAATAC
TCCACCCATTGACGTCAATGGAAAGTCCCTATTGGCGTTACTATGGGAACATACGTCATTATTGACGTCA
ATGGGCGGGGGTCGTTGGGCGGTCAGCCAGGCGGGCCATTTACCGTAAGTTATGTAACGCGGAACTCCAT
ATATGGGCTATGAACTAATGACCCCGTAATTGATTACTATTAATAACTAGTCAATAATCAATGTCAACAT
GGCGGTAATGTTGGACATGAGCCAATATAAATGTACATATTATGATATGGATACAACGTATGCAATGGCC
AAGCTTGCAGCTCCAGCTTTTGTTCCCTTTAGTGAGGGTTAATTGCGCGCTTGGCGTAATCATGGTCATA
GCTGTTTCCTGTGTGAAATTGTTATCCGCTCACAATTCCACACAACATACGAGCCGGAAGCATAAAGTGT
AAAGCCTGGGGTGCCTAATGAGTGAGCTAACTCACATTAATTGCGTTGCGCTCACTGCCCGCTTTCCAGT
CGGGAAACCTGTCGTGCCAGCTGCATTAATGAATCGGCCAACGCGCGGGGAGAGGCGGTTTGCGTATTGG
GCGCTCTTCCGCTTCCTCGCTCACTGACTCGCTGCGCTCGGTCGTTCGGCTGCGGCGAGCGGTATCAGCT
CACTCAAAGGCGGTAATACGGTTATCCACAGAATCAGGGGATAACGCAGGAAAGAACATGTGAGCAAAAG
GCCAGCAAAAGGCCAGGAACCGTAAAAAGGCCGCGTTGCTGGCGTT
Features (pLannotate 1.2.2; 35 found; start..end, strand, type, name):
      1..589     -  rep_origin     ori: high-copy-number ColE1/pMB1/pBR322/pUC origin of replication
    760..1620    -  CDS            AmpR: β-lactamase; bla; confers resistance to ampicillin, carbenicillin, and related antibiotics
   1621..1725    -  promoter       AmpR promoter: bla
   1778..2206    -  rep_origin     f1 ori (sequence partly withheld): f1 bacteriophage origin of replication; arrow indicates direction of (+) strand synthesis
   2211..2366    -  CDS            lacZα (fragment): LacZα fragment of β-galactosidase; lacZ fragment
   2374..2392    +  promoter       T7 promoter: promoter for bacteriophage T7 RNA polymerase
   2413..2548    -  rep_origin     SV40 ori: SV40 origin of replication
   2588..2709    -  polyA_signal   SV40 poly(A) signal: SV40 polyadenylation signal
   2781..3014    -  LTR            3' LTR (ΔU3): self-inactivating 3' long terminal repeat (LTR) from HIV-1
   3016..3084    -  CDS            nef (fragment): NEF_HV1Z2 - Experimental evidence at protein level: Swiss-Prot protein existence level 1. Extracellular Nef protein targets CD4(+) T-lymphocytes for apoptosis by interacting with CXCR4 surface receptors. From Human immunodeficiency virus type 1 group M subtype D (isolate Z2/CDC-Z34) (HIV-1).
   3101..3689    -  misc_feature   WPRE: woodchuck hepatitis virus posttranscriptional regulatory element
   3703..3721    -  misc_feature   MCS (fragment): pUC18/19 multiple cloning site
   3724..4551    -  CDS            NGFR (fragment): TNR16_HUMAN - Also known as TNFRSF16. Experimental evidence at protein level: Swiss-Prot protein existence level 1. Low affinity receptor which can bind to NGF, BDNF, NTF3, and NTF4. Forms a heterodimeric receptor with SORCS2 that binds the precursor forms of NGF, BDNF and NTF3 with high affinity, and has much lower affinity for mature NGF and BDNF (PubMed:24908487). Plays an important role in differentiation and survival of specific neuronal populations during development (By similarity). Can mediate cell survival as well as cell death of neural cells. Plays a role in the inactivation of RHOA
   4666..4690    -  misc_feature   MCS (fragment): pBluescript multiple cloning site
   4693..5203    -  promoter       hPGK promoter: human phosphoglycerate kinase 1 promoter
   5206..5229    +  misc_feature   MCS (fragment): pBluescript multiple cloning site
   5231..5269    +  promoter       minimal CMV promoter: human cytomegalovirus (CMV) immediate early promoter
   5367..6086    +  CDS            EGFP: the original enhanced GFP (Yang et al., 1996) mammalian codon-optimized
   6174..6193    +  misc_feature   MCS (fragment): pBluescript multiple cloning site
   6221..6355    -  polyA_signal   SV40 poly(A) signal: SV40 polyadenylation signal
   6378..6462    -  CDS            large T antigen (fragment): large T antigen from SV40 (simian virus 40)
   6492..6609    -  misc_feature   cPPT/CTS: central polypurine tract and central termination sequence of HIV-1
   6628..6728    -  CDS            Rev (fragment): human immunodeficiency virus 1 (HIV-1) Rev protein; rev; enhances nuclear export of unspliced and incompletely spliced viral mRNAs
   7105..7338    -  misc_feature   RRE: The Rev response element (RRE) of HIV-1 allows for Rev-dependent mRNA export from the nucleus to the cytoplasm.
   7484..7847    -  CDS            HIV-1 gag (fragment): gag protein from human immunodeficiency virus 1; gag
   7831..7956    -  misc_feature   HIV-1 Ψ: packaging signal of human immunodeficiency virus type 1
   8003..8183    -  LTR            5' LTR (truncated): truncated 5' long terminal repeat (LTR) from HIV-1
   8198..8401    -  promoter       CMV promoter: human cytomegalovirus (CMV) immediate early promoter
   8402..8781    -  enhancer       CMV enhancer: human cytomegalovirus immediate early enhancer
   8882..8900    -  promoter       T3 promoter: promoter for bacteriophage T3 RNA polymerase
   8945..8961    -  protein_bind   lac operator: The lac repressor binds to the lac operator to inhibit transcription in E. coli. This inhibition can be relieved by adding lactose or isopropyl-β-D-thiogalactopyranoside (IPTG). lac repressor encoded by lacI
   8969..8999    -  promoter       lac promoter: promoter for the E. coli lac operon
   9014..9035    -  protein_bind   CAP binding site: CAP binding activates transcription in the presence of cAMP. E. coli catabolite activator protein
   9048..9140    -  CDS            lacI (fragment): lac repressor; lacI; The lac repressor binds to the lac operator to inhibit transcription in E. coli. This inhibition can be relieved by adding lactose or isopropyl-β-D-thiogalactopyranoside (IPTG).
   9142..9275    -  rep_origin     RSF ori (fragment): Plasmids containing the RSF 1030 origin of replication can be propagated in E. coli cells that contain additional plasmids with compatible origins.
