[The description below was written by a language model from this plasmid's Addgene catalogue record and pLannotate feature annotations shown in this document.]
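Description:
EGFP-miSFIT-9-G is a third-generation-style, self-inactivating HIV-1 lentiviral transfer plasmid built on the pCCL.sin.cPPT bidirectional miR-17 sensor backbone, catalogued as a mammalian expression vector. It is propagated in E. coli through a high-copy ColE1/pUC origin with ampicillin selection (β-lactamase), and it also carries an f1 origin and remnants of a pBluescript-type cloning region (lac promoter/operator, lacZα fragment, T3 and T7 promoters). The viral portion consists of a chimeric CMV enhancer/promoter fused to a truncated 5' LTR, the Ψ packaging signal with a gag fragment, the RRE, the cPPT/CTS, a WPRE and a ΔU3 3' LTR. This arrangement allows Rev-dependent production of packageable genomic RNA in producer cells, while the LTR is transcriptionally inactive after integration. An SV40 poly(A) signal and SV40 origin lie downstream of the 3' LTR.

The payload is a bidirectional expression unit. A human PGK promoter drives a truncated NGFR (the dNGFR surface marker named in the backbone) in the sense orientation of the viral genome, followed by the WPRE. A minimal CMV promoter placed back-to-back with it drives EGFP in the opposite direction, terminated by its own SV40 poly(A) signal. According to the depositor, the EGFP transcript is under the control of a miR-17 microRNA response element, with NGFR serving as an internal control that is not subject to that repression. The response element is not annotated in the feature table, and the record does not define the "9-G" designation, although the name suggests a particular variant of the element. The stated purpose is tuning EGFP expression levels in mammalian cells, with the EGFP-to-NGFR ratio providing a normalised readout of microRNA-mediated repression.
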