Addgene plasmid #124692: EGFP-miSFIT-9-G
Purpose: Tuning expression of EGFP
Depositing lab: Tudor Fulga. Depositing organization: University of Oxford. Publication: Precise tuning of gene expression levels in mammalian cells. Michaels YS, Barnkob MB, Barbosa H, Baeumler TA, Thompson MK, Andre V, Colin-York H, Fritzsche M, Gileadi U, Sheppard HM, Knapp DJHF, Milne TA, Cerundolo V, Fulga TA. Nat Commun. 2019 Feb 18;10(1):818. doi: 10.1038/s41467-019-08777-y. PubMed 30778069.
Backbone
  Vector backbone: AB.pCCL.sin.cPPT.GFP.miR-17-3p.sensor.PGK.dNGFR.WPRE
  Backbone manufacturer: Addgene: 85866
  Vector type: Mammalian Expression
Growth in bacteria
  Bacterial resistance: Ampicillin, 100 μg/mL
  Growth temperature: 37°C
  Growth strain: NEB Stable
  Copy number: Unknown
Gene/Insert
  Gene/Insert name: EGFP
  Promoter: minimal CMV
  Cloning method: Restriction Enzyme; 5′ cloning site Unknown (unknown if destroyed)
Terms and licenses: Academic/Nonprofit Terms; Industry Terms: Not Available to Industry
Depositor comments: Bi-directional expression vector driving EGFP under control of a miR-17 MRE with NGFR as an internal control
How to cite: EGFP-miSFIT-9-G was a gift from Tudor Fulga (Addgene plasmid # 124692 ; http://n2t.net/addgene:124692 ; RRID:Addgene_124692)
