>Addgene plasmid #124692 | EGFP-miSFIT-9-G | depositor partial sequence | sequence record 238179 | miSFIT site
GCTGTTTTGACCTCCATAGAAGACACCGGGACCGATCCAGCCTCCGCGGAATTCACCATGGTGAGCAAGG
GCGAGGAGCTGTTCACCGGGGTGGTGCCCATCCTGGTCGAGCTGGACGGCGACGTAAACGGCCACAAGTT
CAGCGTGTCCGGCGAGGGCGAGGGCGATGCCACCTACGGCAAGCTGACCCTGAAGTTCATCTGCACCACC
GGCAAGCTGCCCGTGCCCTGGCCCACCCTCGTGACCACCCTGACCTACGGCGTGCAGTGCTTCAGCCGCT
ACCCCGACCACATGAAGCAGCACGACTTCTTCAAGTCCGCCATGCCCGAAGGCTACGTCCAGGAGCGCAC
CATCTTCTTCAAGGACGACGGCAACTACAAGACCCGCGCCGAGGTGAAGTTCGAGGGCGACACCCTGGTG
AACCGCATCGAGCTGAAGGGCATCGACTTCAAGGAGGACGGCAACATCCTGGGGCACAAGCTGGAGTACA
ACTACAACAGCCACAACGTCTATATCATGGCCGACAAGCAGAAGAACGGCATCAAGGTGAACTTCAAGAT
CCGCCACAACATCGAGGACGGCAGCGTGCAGCTCGCCGACCACTACCAGCAGAACACCCCCATCGGCGAC
GGCCCCGTGCTGCTGCCCGACAACCACTACCTGAGCACCCAGTCCGCCCTGAGCAAAGACCCCAACGAGA
AGCGCGATCACATGGTCCTGCTGGAGTTCGTGACCGCCGCCGGGATCACTCTCGGCATGGACGAGCTGTA
CAAGTAAAGCGGCCGCGTCGAGAGATGGGGGAGGCTAACTGAGCTAGCCTACCTGCGCTGTAAGCACTTT
GACCGGTACTAGCTTAGTCATGCACCGGGC
